>Addgene plasmid #114784 | AT1G64210 I9_pECIA14 | addgene full sequence | sequence record 270262 | Addgene NGS Result
GTAAAACGACGGCCAGTGAATTAATTCGTTGCAGGACAGGATGTGGTGCCCGATGTGACTAGCTCTTTGC
TGCAGGCCGTCCTATCCTCTGGTTCCGATAAGAGACCCAGAACTCCGGCCCCCCACCGCCCACCGCCACC
CCCATACATATGTGGTACGCAAGTAAGAGTGCCTGCGCATGCCCCATGTGCCCCACCAAGAGCTTTGCAT
CCCATACAAGTCCCCAAAGTGGAGAACCGAACCAATTCTTCGCGGGCAGAACAAAAGCTTCTGCACACGT
CTCCACTCGAATTTGGAGCCGGCCGGCGTGTGCAAAAGAGGTGAATCGAACGAAAGACCCGTGTGTAAAG
CCGCGTTTCCAAAATGTATAAAACCGAGAGCATCTGGCCAATGTGCATCAGTTGTGGTCAGCAGCAAAAT
CAAGTGAATCATCTCAGTGCAACTAAAGGGGGGATCCGATCTCAATATGAAGTTATGCATATTACTGGCC
GTCGTGGCCTTTGTTGGCCTCTCGCTCGGGTCTCAGACTCTTGAAGACGACAAGAAAGCTTTGCTTCATT
TCTTGTCTAGTTTCAATTCTTCTCGTCTCCATTGGAACCAGAGCTCAGACGTTTGTCATAGCTGGACCGG
TGTTACCTGCAACGAAAACGGAGATCGAATTGTATCCGTTAGATTGCCTGCGGTTGGATTCAACGGTTTG
ATTCCTCCTTTCACCATCAGTCGTCTCTCTTCTCTCAAGTTTCTAAGCCTTAGAAAGAACCATTTCACCG
GAGACTTCCCTTCTGATTTCACAAATCTCAAGAGCTTGACTCATCTCTACCTACAACATAACCACCTCTC
AGGTCCACTACTAGCTATCTTCTCGGAGTTGAAGAATCTTAAGGTTCTTGATCTGTCTAACAATGGATTC
AACGGAAGCATCCCAACCTCTCTTTCAGGATTGACTAGCCTTCAAGTCTTGAATCTTGCAAACAATTCAT
TCTCAGGGGAAATTCCAAATCTTCATCTTCCAAAACTGAGTCAGATCAACTTGTCCAACAACAAGCTCAT
CGGTACAATACCAAAGTCTCTTCAAAGATTCCAAAGTTCAGCTTTTTCTGGCAACAACCTTACCGAGAGG
AAGAAACAACGCAAGCTGGAGGTGCTGTTCCAGGGACCAAGCGGCAATCCCGGCGGCGATCTGGCCCCCC
AGATGCTGCGCGAGCTGCAGGAGACCAATGCCGCCCTGCAGGACGTGCGCGAGCTGCTGCGCCACCGCGT
GAAGGAGATCACCTTCCTGAAGAACACCGTGATGGAGTGCGACGCCTGCGGCATGCAGCCCTCTAGAGGC
TCCGGCTCCATCATCCCAGTTGAGGAGGAGAACCCGGACTTCTGGAACCGCGAGGCAGCCGAGGCCCTGG
GTGCCGCCAAGAAGCTGCAGCCTGCACAGACAGCCGCCAAGAACCTCATCATCTTCCTGGGCGATGGGAT
GGGGGTGTCTACGGTGACAGCTGCCAGGATCCTAAAAGGGCAGAAGAAGGACAAACTGGGGCCTGAGATA
CCCCTGGCCATGGACCGCTTCCCATATGTGGCTCTGTCCAAGACATACAATGTAGACAAACATGTGCCAG
ACAGTGGAGCCACAGCCACGGCCTACCTGTGCGGGGTCAAGGGCAACTTCCAGACCATTGGCTTGAGTGC
AGCCGCCCGCTTTAACCAGTGCAACACGACACGCGGCAACGAGGTCATCTCCGTGATGAATCGGGCCAAG
AAAGCAGGGAAGTCAGTGGGAGTGGTAACCACCACACGAGTGCAGCACGCCTCGCCAGCCGGCACCTACG
CCCACACGGTGAACCGCAACTGGTACTCGGACGCCGACGTGCCTGCCTCGGCCCGCCAGGAGGGGTGCCA
GGACATCGCTACGCAGCTCATCTCCAACATGGACATTGACGTGATCCTAGGTGGAGGCCGAAAGTACATG
TTTCGCATGGGAACCCCAGACCCTGAGTACCCAGATGACTACAGCCAAGGTGGGACCAGGCTGGACGGGA
AGAATCTGGTGCAGGAATGGCTGGCGAAGCGCCAGGGTGCCCGGTATGTGTGGAACCGCACTGAGCTCAT
GCAGGCTTCCCTGGACCCGTCTGTGACCCATCTCATGGGTCTCTTTGAGCCTGGAGACATGAAATACGAG
ATCCACCGAGACTCCACACTGGACCCCTCCCTGATGGAGATGACAGAGGCTGCCCTGCGCCTGCTGAGCA
GGAACCCCCGCGGCTTCTTCCTCTTCGTGGAGGGTGGTCGCATCGACCATGGTCATCATGAAAGCAGGGC
TTACCGGGCACTGACTGAGACGATCATGTTCGACGACGCCATTGAGAGGGCGGGCCAGCTCACCAGCGAG
GAGGACACGCTGAGCCTCGTCACTGCCGACCACTCCCACGTCTTCTCCTTCGGAGGCTACCCCCTGCGAG
GGAGCTCCATCTTCGGGCTGGCCCCTGGCAAGGCCCGGGACAGGAAGGCCTACACGGTCCTCCTATACGG
AAACGGTCCAGGCTATGTGCTCAAGGACGGCGCCCGGCCGGATGTTACCGAGAGCGAGAGCGGGAGCCCC
GAGTATCGGCAGCAGTCAGCAGTGCCCCTGGACGAAGAGACCCACGCAGGCGAGGACGTGGCGGTGTTCG
CGCGCGGCCCGCAGGCGCACCTGGTTCACGGCGTGCAGGAGCAGACCTTCATAGCGCACGTCATGGCCTT
CGCCGCCTGCCTGGAGCCCTACACCGCCTGCGACCTGGCGCCCCCCGCCGGCACCACCGACGCCGCGCAC
CCGGGTTCTAGAGGAAGCACCTCCGGCGATAACGATTACAAGGATGATGATGATAAGGCCAGCGGCACCG
GTCATCATCACCATCACCATTGAGTTTAAACCCGCTGATCAGCCTCGACTGTGCCTTCTAAGGCCTGAGC
TCGCTGATCAGCCTCGATCGAGGATCCAGACATGATAAGATACATTGATGAGTTTGGACAAACCACAACT
AGAATGCAGTGAAAAAAATGCTTTATTTGTGAAATTTGTGATGCTATTGCTTTATTTGTAACCATTATAA
GCTGCAATAAACAAGTTAACAACAACAATTGCATTCATTTTATGTTTCAGGTTCAGGGGGAGGTGTGGGA
GGTTTTTTAAAGCAAGTAAAACCTCTACAAATGTGGTATGGCTGATTATGATCAGTCGACCTGCAGGCAT
GCAAGCTTGGCGTAATCATGGTCATAGCTGTTTCCTGTGTGAAATTGTTATCCGCTCACAATTCCACACA
ACATACGAGCCGGAAGCATAAAGTGTAAAGCCTGGGGTGCCTAATGAGTGAGCTAACTCACATTAATTGC
GTTGCGCTCACTGCCCGCTTTCCAGTCGGGAAACCTGTCGTGCCAGCTGCATTAATGAATCGGCCAACGC
GCGGGGAGAGGCGGTTTGCGTATTGGGCGCTCTTCCGCTTCCTCGCTCACTGACTCGCTGCGCTCGGTCG
TTCGGCTGCGGCGAGCGGTATCAGCTCACTCAAAGGCGGTAATACGGTTATCCACAGAATCAGGGGATAA
CGCAGGAAAGAACATGTGAGCAAAAGGCCAGCAAAAGGCCAGGAACCGTAAAAAGGCCGCGTTGCTGGCG
TTTTTCCATAGGCTCCGCCCCCCTGACGAGCATCACAAAAATCGACGCTCAAGTCAGAGGTGGCGAAACC
CGACAGGACTATAAAGATACCAGGCGTTTCCCCCTGGAAGCTCCCTCGTGCGCTCTCCTGTTCCGACCCT
GCCGCTTACCGGATACCTGTCCGCCTTTCTCCCTTCGGGAAGCGTGGCGCTTTCTCATAGCTCACGCTGT
AGGTATCTCAGTTCGGTGTAGGTCGTTCGCTCCAAGCTGGGCTGTGTGCACGAACCCCCCGTTCAGCCCG
ACCGCTGCGCCTTATCCGGTAACTATCGTCTTGAGTCCAACCCGGTAAGACACGACTTATCGCCACTGGC
AGCAGCCACTGGTAACAGGATTAGCAGAGCGAGGTATGTAGGCGGTGCTACAGAGTTCTTGAAGTGGTGG
CCTAACTACGGCTACACTAGAAGAACAGTATTTGGTATCTGCGCTCTGCTGAAGCCAGTTACCTTCGGAA
AAAGAGTTGGTAGCTCTTGATCCGGCAAACAAACCACCGCTGGTAGCGGTGGTTTTTTTGTTTGCAAGCA
GCAGATTACGCGCAGAAAAAAAGGATCTCAAGAAGATCCTTTGATCTTTTCTACGGGGTCTGACGCTCAG
TGGAACGAAAACTCACGTTAAGGGATTTTGGTCATGAGATTATCAAAAAGGATCTTCACCTAGATCCTTT
TAAATTAAAAATGAAGTTTTAAATCAATCTAAAGTATATATGAGTAAACTTGGTCTGACAGTTACCAATG
CTTAATCAGTGAGGCACCTATCTCAGCGATCTGTCTATTTCGTTCATCCATAGTTGCCTGACTCCCCGTC
GTGTAGATAACTACGATACGGGAGGGCTTACCATCTGGCCCCAGTGCTGCAATGATACCGCGAGACCCAC
GCTCACCGGCTCCAGATTTATCAGCAATAAACCAGCCAGCCGGAAGGGCCGAGCGCAGAAGTGGTCCTGC
AACTTTATCCGCCTCCATCCAGTCTATTAATTGTTGCCGGGAAGCTAGAGTAAGTAGTTCGCCAGTTAAT
AGTTTGCGCAACGTTGTTGCCATTGCTACAGGCATCGTGGTGTCACGCTCGTCGTTTGGTATGGCTTCAT
TCAGCTCCGGTTCCCAACGATCAAGGCGAGTTACATGATCCCCCATGTTGTGCAAAAAAGCGGTTAGCTC
CTTCGGTCCTCCGATCGTTGTCAGAAGTAAGTTGGCCGCAGTGTTATCACTCATGGTTATGGCAGCACTG
CATAATTCTCTTACTGTCATGCCATCCGTAAGATGCTTTTCTGTGACTGGTGAGTACTCAACCAAGTCAT
TCTGAGAATAGTGTATGCGGCGACCGAGTTGCTCTTGCCCGGCGTCAATACGGGATAATACCGCGCCACA
TAGCAGAACTTTAAAAGTGCTCATCATTGGAAAACGTTCTTCGGGGCGAAAACTCTCAAGGATCTTACCG
CTGTTGAGATCCAGTTCGATGTAACCCACTCGTGCACCCAACTGATCTTCAGCATCTTTTACTTTCACCA
GCGTTTCTGGGTGAGCAAAAACAGGAAGGCAAAATGCCGCAAAAAAGGGAATAAGGGCGACACGGAAATG
TTGAATACTCATACTCTTCCTTTTTCAATATTATTGAAGCATTTATCAGGGTTATTGTCTCATGAGCGGA
TACATATTTGAATGTATTTAGAAAAATAAACAAATAGGGGTTCCGCGCACATTTCCCCGAAAAGTGCCAC
CTGACGTCTAAGAAACCATTATTATCATGACATTAACCTATAAAAATAGGCGTATCACGAGGCCCTTTCG
TCTCGCGCGTTTCGGTGATGACGGTGAAAACCTCTGACACATGCAGCTCCCGGAGACGGTCACAGCTTGT
CTGTAAGCGGATGCCGGGAGCAGACAAGCCCGTCAGGGCGCGTCAGCGGGTGTTGGCGGGTGTCGGGGCT
GGCTTAACTATGCGGCATCAGAGCAGATTGTACTGAGAGTGCACCATATGCGGTGTGAAATACCGCACAG
ATGCGTAAGGAGAAAATACCGCATCAGGCGCCATTCGCCATTCAGGCTGCGCAACTGTTGGGAAGGGCGA
TCGGTGCGGGCCTCTTCGCTATTACGCCAGCTGGCGAAAGGGGGATGTGCTGCAAGGCGATTAAGTTGGG
TAACGCCAGGGTTTTCCCAGTCACGACGTT
Features (pLannotate 1.2.2; 19 found; start..end, strand, type, name):
     23..449     +  promoter       MT promoter: Drosophila metallothionein promoter
    467..520     +  sig_peptide    BiP signal sequence: Drosophila BiP signal sequence
    491..1135    +  CDS            Y1421_ARATH (fragment): Experimental evidence at protein level: Swiss-Prot protein existence level 1. From Arabidopsis thaliana (Mouse-ear cress).
   1172..1351    +  CDS            Comp (fragment): COMP_RAT - Experimental evidence at protein level: Swiss-Prot protein existence level 1. May play a role in the structural integrity of cartilage via its interaction with other extracellular matrix proteins such as the collagens and fibronectin. Can mediate the interaction of chondrocytes with the cartilage extracellular matrix through interaction with cell surface integrin receptors. Could play a role in the pathogenesis of osteoarthritis. Potent suppressor of apoptosis in both primary chondrocytes and transformed cells. Suppresses apoptosis by blocking the activation of caspase-3 and by indu
   1339..2791    +  CDS            SEAP (fragment): secreted alkaline phosphatase from human placenta The natural enzyme has a C-terminal transmembrane sequence that is replaced by a GPI anchor.
   2828..2857    +  CDS            2xFLAG (fragment): two tandem FLAG® epitope tags
   2963..3097    -  polyA_signal   SV40 poly(A) signal: SV40 polyadenylation signal
   3120..3204    -  CDS            large T antigen (fragment): large T antigen from SV40 (simian virus 40)
   3204..3228    +  misc_feature   MCS (fragment): pUC18/19 multiple cloning site
   3265..3281    -  protein_bind   lac operator: The lac repressor binds to the lac operator to inhibit transcription in E. coli. This inhibition can be relieved by adding lactose or isopropyl-β-D-thiogalactopyranoside (IPTG). lac repressor encoded by lacI
   3289..3319    -  promoter       lac promoter: promoter for the E. coli lac operon
   3334..3355    -  protein_bind   CAP binding site: CAP binding activates transcription in the presence of cAMP. E. coli catabolite activator protein
   3368..3460    -  CDS            lacI (fragment): lac repressor; lacI; The lac repressor binds to the lac operator to inhibit transcription in E. coli. This inhibition can be relieved by adding lactose or isopropyl-β-D-thiogalactopyranoside (IPTG).
   3643..4231    -  rep_origin     ori: high-copy-number ColE1/pMB1/pBR322/pUC origin of replication
   4402..5262    -  CDS            AmpR: β-lactamase; bla; confers resistance to ampicillin, carbenicillin, and related antibiotics
   5263..5367    -  promoter       AmpR promoter: bla
   5462..5497    +  CDS            rop (fragment): Rop protein, which maintains plasmids at low copy number; rop
   5599..5698    +  misc_feature   bom (fragment): basis of mobility region from pBR322
   5704..21      -  CDS            lacZα (fragment) (across the origin): LacZα fragment of β-galactosidase; lacZ fragment
