[The description below was written by a language model from this plasmid's Addgene catalogue record and pLannotate feature annotations shown in this document.]
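Description:
AT1G64210 I9_pECIA14 is an insect-cell expression plasmid built on the pECIA14 backbone, designed for secreted protein production in Drosophila cell culture. In E. coli it is maintained through a high-copy ColE1/pUC-type origin and selected with ampicillin via the β-lactamase gene. The feature table also picks up remnants of pUC/pBR322-type cloning vectors (lac promoter and operator, and fragments of lacZα, lacI, rop and bom), which are backbone leftovers rather than functional parts of the design. The annotated sequence is about 5.8 kb.

The expression cassette is driven by the Drosophila metallothionein promoter, so transcription is switched on by adding copper sulfate. A Drosophila BiP signal sequence directs the product into the secretory pathway. It is followed by the extracellular domain of the Arabidopsis thaliana leucine-rich repeat receptor kinase encoded by AT1G64210, inserted by ligation-independent cloning. Fused to its C-terminus are the pentamerizing coiled-coil helix of rat COMP, human placental alkaline phosphatase, a FLAG epitope and a hexahistidine tag. The His tag is stated by the depositor but is not separately annotated in the feature table. An SV40 polyadenylation signal lies downstream of the cassette, annotated on the opposite strand.

The plasmid serves as the "prey" in an extracellular interaction assay and is meant to be paired with the corresponding bait construct in pECIA2. Pentamerization through COMP raises the avidity of the secreted ectodomain, helping weak receptor–receptor contacts to be detected. The alkaline phosphatase provides an enzymatic readout of prey binding to bait. It belongs to a set used to map the extracellular interaction network among Arabidopsis LRR receptor kinases.
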