Addgene plasmid #114784: AT1G64210 I9_pECIA14
Purpose: Prey vector AT1G64210 I9_pECIA14 should be used with bait vector AT1G64210 I9_pECIA2.
Depositing lab: Youssef Belkhadir. Depositing organization: Gregor Mendel Institute of Molecular Plant Biology. Publication: An extracellular network of Arabidopsis leucine-rich repeat receptor kinases. Smakowska-Luzan E, Mott GA, Parys K, Stegmann M, Howton TC, Layeghifard M, Neuhold J, Lehner A, Kong J, Grunwald K, Weinberger N, Satbhai SB, Mayer D, Busch W, Madalinski M, Stolt-Bergner P, Provart NJ, Mukhtar MS, Zipfel C, Desveaux D, Guttman DS, Belkhadir Y. Nature. 2018 Jan 18;553(7688):342-346. doi: 10.1038/nature25184. Epub 2018 Jan 10. PubMed 29320478.
Backbone
  Vector backbone: pECIA14
  Backbone manufacturer: Chris Garcia (Addgene plasmid # 47051)
  Vector type: Insect Expression
Growth in bacteria
  Bacterial resistance: Ampicillin, 100 μg/mL
  Growth temperature: 37°C
  Growth strain: DH5alpha
  Copy number: High Copy
Gene/Insert
  Gene/Insert name: AT1G64210
  Species: A. thaliana (mustard weed)
  Entrez Gene: AT1G64210 (a.k.a. AT1G64210, F22C12.3, F22C12_3)
  Promoter: Metallothionein (Copper-Inducible)
  Cloning method: Ligation Independent Cloning
Terms and licenses: Academic/Nonprofit Terms; Industry Terms: Not Available to Industry
Depositor comments: Plasmid for secreted expression in Drosophila cell culture by induction via CuSO4. Insert is an extracellular domain of indicated LRR-RK, C-terminally tagged with Pentameric rat COMP helix, Alkaline Phosphatase (human, placental), Flag, and hexahistidine tags. Insert Protein Sequence: SQTLEDDKKALLHFLSSFNSSRLHWNQSSDVCHSWTGVTCNENGDRIVSVRLPAVGFNGLIPPFTISRLSSLKFLSLRKNHFTGDFPSDFTNLKSLTHLYLQHNHLSGPLLAIFSELKNLKVLDLSNNGFNGSIPTSLSGLTSLQVLNLANNSFSGEIPNLHLPKLSQINLSNNKLIGTIPKSLQRFQSSAFSGNNLTERKKQRK
How to cite: AT1G64210 I9_pECIA14 was a gift from Youssef Belkhadir (Addgene plasmid # 114784 ; http://n2t.net/addgene:114784 ; RRID:Addgene_114784)
